Addgene plasmid #234895: pAAV-pCAG-FRT(F3F5)-ChRmine3.3-p2A-oScarlet,rev.-WPRE
Purpose: CAG-driven, Flp-dependent ChRmine for optogenetic excitation of neurons with an oScarlet tag
Depositing lab: Silvia Arber. Depositing organization: University of Basel. Publication: Dynamic basal ganglia output signals license and suppress forelimb movements. Falasconi A, Kanodia H, Arber S. Nature. 2025 May 28. doi: 10.1038/s41586-025-09066-z. PubMed 40437098.
Backbone
  Vector backbone: pAAV
  Vector type: AAV
Growth in bacteria
  Bacterial resistance: Ampicillin, 100 μg/mL
  Growth temperature: 37°C
  Growth strain: NEB Stable
  Copy number: Unknown
Gene/Insert
  Gene/Insert name: FRT(F3F5)-ChRmine3.3-p2A-oScarlet
  Species: Synthetic
  Cloning method: Gibson Cloning
Terms and licenses: Academic/Nonprofit Terms; Industry Terms: Not Available to Industry
How to cite: pAAV-pCAG-FRT(F3F5)-ChRmine3.3-p2A-oScarlet,rev.-WPRE was a gift from Silvia Arber (Addgene plasmid # 234895 ; http://n2t.net/addgene:234895 ; RRID:Addgene_234895)
