[The description below was written by a language model from this plasmid's Addgene catalogue record and pLannotate feature annotations shown in this document.]
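Description:
pAAV-pCAG-FRT(F3F5)-ChRmine3.3-p2A-oScarlet,rev.-WPRE is a 7.5 kb AAV transfer plasmid designed for Flp recombinase-dependent expression of the excitatory opsin ChRmine in neurons. It is propagated in E. coli through a high-copy ColE1/pUC-type origin with ampicillin selection (AmpR under its own promoter). The backbone also carries an f1 phage origin and small remnants of pBR322 bom and rop sequences. The expression cassette is flanked by AAV2 inverted terminal repeats, which allow it to be packaged into recombinant AAV particles. The annotation detects a complete ITR on the downstream side and only short fragments upstream, which is common in sequencing-derived records of these repeat-rich elements.

Transcription is driven by the composite CAG promoter, made up of the CMV enhancer, the chicken β-actin promoter and a chimeric β-actin/β-globin intron. Downstream, the coding cassette sits in reverse orientation ("rev."). It comprises ChRmine3.3, a short segment matching the Kir2.1 (KCNJ2) potassium channel, a P2A self-cleaving peptide and the red fluorescent protein oScarlet, which the annotation software identifies as mScarlet. Kir2.1-derived sequences of this kind are typically used as trafficking signals in opsin constructs. The opsin itself and the F3 and F5 heterotypic FRT sites named in the title are not annotated in the feature table, but unannotated stretches either side of the inverted cassette leave room for them. In this arrangement, Flp inverts the cassette into the sense orientation and locks it there, so the opsin and the separate oScarlet marker are produced only in Flp-expressing cells. A WPRE and a bGH polyadenylation signal enhance transcript stability and processing. The construct is intended for optogenetic excitation of genetically or intersectionally defined neuronal populations, with red fluorescence marking expressing cells.
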