Features (pLannotate 1.2.2; 18 found; start..end, strand, type, name):
     12..39      +  repeat_region  AAV2 ITR (fragment): inverted terminal repeat of adeno-associated virus serotype 2 inverted
     68..95      +  repeat_region  AAV2 ITR (fragment): inverted terminal repeat of adeno-associated virus serotype 2 inverted
    223..526     +  enhancer       CMV enhancer: human cytomegalovirus immediate early enhancer
    528..805     +  promoter       chicken β-actin promoter: No description available
    806..1822    +  intron         chimeric intron: chimera between introns from chicken β-actin and rabbit β-globin
   2045..2740    -  CDS            mScarlet: mScarlet is a basic (constitutively fluorescent) red fluorescent protein published in 2016, derived from synthetic construct. It has moderate acid sensitivity.
   2742..2797    -  CDS            P2A (fragment): 2A peptide from porcine teschovirus-1 polyprotein Eukaryotic ribosomes fail to insert a peptide bond between the Gly and Pro residues, yielding separate polypeptides.
   2813..2875    -  CDS            KCNJ2 (fragment): KCNJ2_HUMAN - Also known as IRK1. Experimental evidence at protein level: Swiss-Prot protein existence level 1. Probably participates in establishing action potential waveform and excitability of neuronal and muscle tissues. Inward rectifier potassium channels are characterized by a greater tendency to allow potassium to flow into the cell rather than out of it. Their voltage dependence is regulated by the concentration of extracellular potassium; as external potassium is raised, the voltage range of the channel opening shifts to more positive voltages. The inward rectification is mainly due t
   3950..4538    +  misc_feature   WPRE: woodchuck hepatitis virus posttranscriptional regulatory element
   4579..4786    +  polyA_signal   bGH poly(A) signal: bovine growth hormone polyadenylation signal
   4809..4949    +  repeat_region  AAV2 ITR: inverted terminal repeat of adeno-associated virus serotype 2 inverted
   4954..5005    -  misc_feature   bom (fragment): basis of mobility region from pBR322
   5024..5479    +  rep_origin     f1 ori (sequence partly withheld): f1 bacteriophage origin of replication; arrow indicates direction of (+) strand synthesis
   5480..5529    -  misc_feature   bom (fragment): basis of mobility region from pBR322
   5631..5666    -  CDS            rop (fragment): Rop protein, which maintains plasmids at low copy number; rop
   5761..5865    +  promoter       AmpR promoter: bla
   5866..6726    +  CDS            AmpR: β-lactamase; bla; confers resistance to ampicillin, carbenicillin, and related antibiotics
   6897..7485    +  rep_origin     ori: high-copy-number ColE1/pMB1/pBR322/pUC origin of replication
>Addgene plasmid #234895 | pAAV-pCAG-FRT(F3F5)-ChRmine3.3-p2A-oScarlet,rev.-WPRE | addgene full sequence | sequence record 468901 | Addgene NGS Result
CCTGCAGGCAGCTGCGCGCTCGCTCGCTCACTGAGGCCGCCCGGGCGTCGGGCGACCTTTGGTCGCCCGG
CCTCAGTGAGCGAGCGAGCGCGCAGAGAGGGAGTGGCCAACTCCATCACTAGGGGTTCCTGCGGCCGCAC
GCGAAACAATTCTGCAGGAATCTAGTTATTAATAGTAATCAATTACGGGGTCATTAGTTCATAGCCCATA
TATGGAGTTCCGCGTTACATAACTTACGGTAAATGGCCCGCCTGGCTGACCGCCCAACGACCCCCGCCCA
TTGACGTCAATAATGACGTATGTTCCCATAGTAACGCCAATAGGGACTTTCCATTGACGTCAATGGGTGG
AGTATTTACGGTAAACTGCCCACTTGGCAGTACATCAAGTGTATCATATGCCAAGTACGCCCCCTATTGA
CGTCAATGACGGTAAATGGCCCGCCTGGCATTATGCCCAGTACATGACCTTATGGGACTTTCCTACTTGG
CAGTACATCTACGTATTAGTCATCGCTATTACCATGGTCGAGGTGAGCCCCACGTTCTGCTTCACTCTCC
CCATCTCCCCCCCCTCCCCACCCCCAATTTTGTATTTATTTATTTTTTAATTATTTTGTGCAGCGATGGG
GGCGGGGGGGGGGGGGGGGGGCGCGCCGGGGGGGGCGGGGCGGGGCGAGGGGCGGGGCGGGGCGAGGCGG
AGAGGTGCGGCGGCAGCCAATCAGAGCGGCGCGCTCCGAAAGTTTCCTTTTATGGCGAGGCGGCGGCGGC
GGCGGCCCTATAAAAAGCGAAGCGCGCGGCGGGCGGGAGTCGCTGCGCGCTGCCTTCGCCCCGTGCCCCG
CTCCGCCGCCGCCTCGCGCCGCCCGCCCCGGCTCTGACTGACCGCGTTACTCCCACAGGTGAGCGGGCGG
GACGGCCCTTCTCCTCCGGGCTGTAATTAGCGCTTGGTTTAATGACGGCTTGTTTCTTTTCTGTGGCTGC
GTGAAAGCCTTGAGGGGCTCCGGGAGGGCCCTTTGTGCGGGGGGAGCGGCTCGGGGGGTGCGTGCGTGTG
TGTGTGCGTGGGGAGCGCCGCGTGCGGCTCCGCGCTGCCCGGCGGCTGTGAGCGCTGCGGGCGCGGCGCG
GGGCTTTGTGCGCTCCGCAGTGTGCGCGAGGGGAGCGCGGCCGGGGGCGGTGCCCCGCGGTGCGGGGGGG
GCTGCGAGGGGAACAAAGGCTGCGTGCGGGGTGTGTGCGTGGGGGGGTGAGCAGGGGGTGTGGGCGCGTC
GGTCGGGCTGCAACCCCCCCTGCACCCCCCTCCCCGAGTTGCTGAGCACGGCCCGGCTTCGGGTGCGGGG
CTCCGTACGGGGCGTGGCGCGGGGCTCGCCGTGCCGGGCGGGGGGTGGCGGCAGGTGGGGGTGCCGGGCG
GGGCGGGGCCGCCTCGGGCCGGGGAGGGCTCGGGGGAGGGGCGCGGCGGCCCCCGGAGCGCCGGCGGCTG
TCGAGGCGCGGCGAGCCGCAGCCATTGCCTTTTATGGTAATCGTGCGAGAGGGCGCAGGGACTTCCTTTG
TCCCAAATCTGTGCGGAGCCGAAATCTGGGAGGCGCCGCCGCACCCCCTCTAGCGGGCGCGGGGCGAAGC
GGTGCGGCGCCGGCAGGAAGGAAATGGGCGGGGAGGGCCTTCGTGCGTCGCCGCGCCGCCGTCCCCTTCT
CCCTCTCCAGCCTCGGGGCTGTCCGCGGGGGGACGGCTGCCTTCGGGGGGGACGGGGCAGGGCGGGGTTC
GGCTTCTGGCGTGTGACCGGCGGCTCTAGAGCCTCTGCTAACCATGTTCATGCCTTCTTCTTTTTCCTAC
AGCTCCTGGGCAACGTGCTGGTTATTGTGCTGTCTCATCATTTTGGCAAAGAATTGATTTGATACCGCGG
GCCCCGCGTGGACGGTACCCTTCAGGTCGACGTCGGAAGTTCCTATTCTTCAAATAGTATAGGAACTTCC
CGAATCGCAGAAGTTCCTATTCTTCAAAAGGTATAGGAACTTCTTGGCGCGCCGGAATTCTTACACCTCG
TTCTCGTAGCAGAACTTGTACAGCTCGTCCATGCCGCCGGTGGAGTGGCGGCCCTCGGAGCGTTCGTACT
GTTCCACCACGGTGTAGTCCTCGTTGTGGGAGGTGATGTCCAACTTGCGGTCCACGTTGTAGGCGCCGGG
CATCTGCACGGGCTTCTTGGCCTTGTAGGTGGTCTTGAAGTCCGCCAGGTAGCGCCCGCCGTCCTTCAGG
CGCAGGGCCATCTTAATGTCGCCCTTCAGCACGCCGTCCTCGGGGTACAACCGCTCGGTGGACGCTTCCC
AGCCCATTGTCTTCTTCTGCATTACGGGGCCGTCAGGAGGGAAGTTGGTGCCGCGGAGCTTCACCTTGTA
GATCAGGGTGCCGTCCTCCAGGGAGGTGTCCTGGGTCACGGTCACGGCGCCGCCGTCCTCGAAGTTCATC
ACGCGGTCCCACTTGAAGCCCTCGGGGAAGGACTGCTTATAGTAGTCGGGGATGTCGGCGGGGTGCTTGG
TGAAGGCCCTGGAGCCGTACATGAACTGAGGGGACAGGATGTCCCAGGAGAAGGGCAGGGGGCCACCCTT
GGTCACCTTCAGCTTGGCGGTCTGGGTGCCCTCGTAGGGGCGGCCCTCGCCCTCGCCCTCGATCTCGAAC
TCGTGGCCGTTCATGGAGCCCTCCATGTGCACCTTGAACCGCATGAACTCCTTGATCACTGCCTCGCCCT
TGCTCACCATGGGACCGGGGTTTTCTTCCACGTCTCCTGCTTGCTTTAACAGAGAGAAGTTCGTGGCTCC
GGAGCCGGGCGCGCCCACGTTGATGTCGATCTGGTCCAGGGGGATGTACTCGCCCTCGCTGGTGATCCTG
CTCTTGGCGGCCGCAGACAGTCTCCGCAGGCGCTCGCCATTGCTGCTCAGCCTCATATCCAGCTCCAGCT
TCTGGAACTCATCCTCGTCGTGTCCCAGCTGCTCCAGCAGCCGAAACAGCTCCTCATCATAGGTCTTTCT
GAACCGGGCCAGGGCAAAGCCGTAACAGGACTTGGCCACGATGTCGCACACGCAGTGGGCCACCTCTGTC
CAGTTATCGTCGATCCAGCCGAAGCCTCTAGGGCAGATGGCCCACACCAGGGGAAACAGAATCCACAGCA
TGGAGAAGGTAAACACGGCGAACTTCAGCACGTGCAGGCTGTGCTCGGCGCCTGTATCCTGGGCCAGCTG
GGCCAGCCGGCTATACTGCTTGGCCACGATGCTCATCACGATAGAGTAGGCGAAGATAAACCAGAAACAG
CCAAAGCCATACCAGGCGTAGGCGCCATTCCTCAGCCTAGGGTCGCCCTCTGCGTAGAACTCGGCCAGCA
CGCCAGACATCAGGATGGCAAAGATGATGGCGCTACAAGACACGCGATAGGGGGCCCTCAGCTGATACAG
CAGATCGTACACCAGCATTGGGCAGGTCAGCATGTAGTCGGCATACCTGTAATTGCCGAAGCCGATGATG
AAGGGGCCCACATCGCCGAAGTTGTGGCCCAGTGTGTCGGCCACGATCTTGCCGAAGTAGCTCAGCATGG
CAAAGAAATTCACAAACAGGGCCAGGTTCTGCTCCTCCTGATAGCCGGCGTAAAAGGAGGTTCTCTTGCT
AGGGCCCCGAGATGTCCAGGACTCATAGCCCAGGTAGAATGTGGTGATTGTCAGCACGATAAAGCAAGAC
CAGTGGGCGCCGATGGCCACGGAGTTCAGCTTGGTATCCAGATACCAGCCGTCCATTGTGCCCACGTAGA
ACATCTGGTCGGTGCCTGGTGCGTGTGCCATGGTGGCGGATCCCGGCGCGCCAACCTGGCCGGCCTTGGA
AGTTCCTATACTATTTGAAGAATAGGAACTTCCCGAATCGCAGAAGTTCCTATACCTTTTGAAGAATAGG
AACTTCCGAAGATCATCAAGCTTATCGATAATCAACCTCTGGATTACAAAATTTGTGAAAGATTGACTGG
TATTCTTAACTATGTTGCTCCTTTTACGCTATGTGGATACGCTGCTTTAATGCCTTTGTATCATGCTATT
GCTTCCCGTATGGCTTTCATTTTCTCCTCCTTGTATAAATCCTGGTTGCTGTCTCTTTATGAGGAGTTGT
GGCCCGTTGTCAGGCAACGTGGCGTGGTGTGCACTGTGTTTGCTGACGCAACCCCCACTGGTTGGGGCAT
TGCCACCACCTGTCAGCTCCTTTCCGGGACTTTCGCTTTCCCCCTCCCTATTGCCACGGCGGAACTCATC
GCCGCCTGCCTTGCCCGCTGCTGGACAGGGGCTCGGCTGTTGGGCACTGACAATTCCGTGGTGTTGTCGG
GGAAATCATCGTCCTTTCCTTGGCTGCTCGCCTATGTTGCCACCTGGATTCTGCGCGGGACGTCCTTCTG
CTACGTCCCTTCGGCCCTCAATCCAGCGGACCTTCCTTCCCGCGGCCTGCTGCCGGCTCTGCGGCCTCTT
CCGCGTCTTCGCCTTCGCCCTCAGACGAGTCGGATCTCCCTTTGGGCCGCCTCCCCGCATCGATACCGAG
CGCTGCTCGAGAGATCGATCTGCCTCGACTGTGCCTTCTAGTTGCCAGCCATCTGTTGTTTGCCCCTCCC
CCGTGCCTTCCTTGACCCTGGAAGGTGCCACTCCCACTGTCCTTTCCTAATAAAATGAGGAAATTGCATC
GCATTGTCTGAGTAGGTGTCATTCTATTCTGGGGGGTGGGGTGGGGCAGGACAGCAAGGGGGAGGATTGG
GAAGACAATAGCAGGCATGCTGGGGACACGTGCGGACCGAGCGGCCGCAGGAACCCCTAGTGATGGAGTT
GGCCACTCCCTCTCTGCGCGCTCGCTCGCTCACTGAGGCCGGGCGACCAAAGGTCGCCCGACGCCCGGGC
TTTGCCCGGGCGGCCTCAGTGAGCGAGCGAGCGCGCAGCTGCCTGCAGGGGCGCCTGATGCGGTATTTTC
TCCTTACGCATCTGTGCGGTATTTCACACCGCATA
[95 nt withheld, positions 5006-5100]
T
[46 nt withheld, positions 5102-5147]
C
[141 nt withheld, positions 5149-5289]
CCTTTGACGTTGGAGTCCACGTTCTTT
[37 nt withheld, positions 5317-5353]
ACTCTATCTCGGGCTATTCTTTTGATTTATAAGGGATTTTGCCGATTTCGGTCTATTGGTTAAAAAATGA
GCTGATTTAACAAAAATTTAACGCGAATTTTAACAAAATATTAACGTTTACAATTTTATGGTGCACTCTC
AGTACAATCTGCTCTGATGCCGCATAGTTAAGCCAGCCCCGACACCCGCCAACACCCGCTGACGCGCCCT
GACGGGCTTGTCTGCTCCCGGCATCCGCTTACAGACAAGCTGTGACCGTCTCCGGGAGCTGCATGTGTCA
GAGGTTTTCACCGTCATCACCGAAACGCGCGAGACGAAAGGGCCTCGTGATACGCCTATTTTTATAGGTT
AATGTCATGATAATAATGGTTTCTTAGACGTCAGGTGGCACTTTTCGGGGAAATGTGCGCGGAACCCCTA
TTTGTTTATTTTTCTAAATACATTCAAATATGTATCCGCTCATGAGACAATAACCCTGATAAATGCTTCA
ATAATATTGAAAAAGGAAGAGTATGAGTATTCAACATTTCCGTGTCGCCCTTATTCCCTTTTTTGCGGCA
TTTTGCCTTCCTGTTTTTGCTCACCCAGAAACGCTGGTGAAAGTAAAAGATGCTGAAGATCAGTTGGGTG
CACGAGTGGGTTACATCGAACTGGATCTCAACAGCGGTAAGATCCTTGAGAGTTTTCGCCCCGAAGAACG
TTTTCCAATGATGAGCACTTTTAAAGTTCTGCTATGTGGCGCGGTATTATCCCGTATTGACGCCGGGCAA
GAGCAACTCGGTCGCCGCATACACTATTCTCAGAATGACTTGGTTGAGTACTCACCAGTCACAGAAAAGC
ATCTTACGGATGGCATGACAGTAAGAGAATTATGCAGTGCTGCCATAACCATGAGTGATAACACTGCGGC
CAACTTACTTCTGACAACGATCGGAGGACCGAAGGAGCTAACCGCTTTTTTGCACAACATGGGGGATCAT
GTAACTCGCCTTGATCGTTGGGAACCGGAGCTGAATGAAGCCATACCAAACGACGAGCGTGACACCACGA
TGCCTGTAGCAATGGCAACAACGTTGCGCAAACTATTAACTGGCGAACTACTTACTCTAGCTTCCCGGCA
ACAATTAATAGACTGGATGGAGGCGGATAAAGTTGCAGGACCACTTCTGCGCTCGGCCCTTCCGGCTGGC
TGGTTTATTGCTGATAAATCTGGAGCCGGTGAGCGTGGGTCTCGCGGTATCATTGCAGCACTGGGGCCAG
ATGGTAAGCCCTCCCGTATCGTAGTTATCTACACGACGGGGAGTCAGGCAACTATGGATGAACGAAATAG
ACAGATCGCTGAGATAGGTGCCTCACTGATTAAGCATTGGTAACTGTCAGACCAAGTTTACTCATATATA
CTTTAGATTGATTTAAAACTTCATTTTTAATTTAAAAGGATCTAGGTGAAGATCCTTTTTGATAATCTCA
TGACCAAAATCCCTTAACGTGAGTTTTCGTTCCACTGAGCGTCAGACCCCGTAGAAAAGATCAAAGGATC
TTCTTGAGATCCTTTTTTTCTGCGCGTAATCTGCTGCTTGCAAACAAAAAAACCACCGCTACCAGCGGTG
GTTTGTTTGCCGGATCAAGAGCTACCAACTCTTTTTCCGAAGGTAACTGGCTTCAGCAGAGCGCAGATAC
CAAATACTGTTCTTCTAGTGTAGCCGTAGTTAGGCCACCACTTCAAGAACTCTGTAGCACCGCCTACATA
CCTCGCTCTGCTAATCCTGTTACCAGTGGCTGCTGCCAGTGGCGATAAGTCGTGTCTTACCGGGTTGGAC
TCAAGACGATAGTTACCGGATAAGGCGCAGCGGTCGGGCTGAACGGGGGGTTCGTGCACACAGCCCAGCT
TGGAGCGAACGACCTACACCGAACTGAGATACCTACAGCGTGAGCTATGAGAAAGCGCCACGCTTCCCGA
AGGGAGAAAGGCGGACAGGTATCCGGTAAGCGGCAGGGTCGGAACAGGAGAGCGCACGAGGGAGCTTCCA
GGGGGAAACGCCTGGTATCTTTATAGTCCTGTCGGGTTTCGCCACCTCTGACTTGAGCGTCGATTTTTGT
GATGCTCGTCAGGGGGGCGGAGCCTATGGAAAAACGCCAGCAACGCGGCCTTTTTACGGTTCCTGGCCTT
TTGCTGGCCTTTTGCTCACATGT
